>Addgene plasmid #168798 | AICSDP-77:TERF2-mEGFP | addgene full sequence | sequence record 330361 | Addgene NGS Result
AGCTGGCGAAAGGGGGATGTGCTGCAAGGCGATTAAGTTGGGTAACGCCAGGGTTTTCCCAGTCACGACG
TTGTAAAACGACGGCCAGTGAATTGACGCGTATTGGGATAACTGGATCTTTGCAGGTTCCAGACTAGTGG
GGCTGGTAGGACAATCTTTGAAGCTAGACCAGTTACTGGGCCTCTCAGGAAGAGGCACCCACAACCACCA
TCCTGAACTAAGGTCTGAGCTGGAGGTTCTCCATTTGGTCAAGTGCCAGTTGGTGAATTCCAAGAGTATC
AGAGATATCTGAAAGTGACTCAGACCCTCTATGGGACTATGGGTGGTCCTTTTGCTTATTTTTCTAATTG
TTCTACAACAAAATGTGTTATTTTTGTGATTACAAAGAGTATATGTCTAGCGGCTGGGTTGCCAGGTGCA
TTCTATTTATTGGTATCACACTGGTCTTTGCTTTATAATTACAGTATTTGTTAAAATACAAATTTGTTTA
AAGACTTTCCTCTGTGTATGCTCTCTTCCACAATTTTCAAAGTGTTTAATAAGGTGCACATATTTGGTTT
TCTTTTTTTTCTTTTCTTTTTTTTGAGACGGAGTTTCGCTCTTGTTGCCCAGACTGGAGTGCAATGGCGC
GATCTCGGCTCACCGCAACCTCCGCCTCGCGGGTTCAAGCGAGTCTCCTGCCTCAGCCTCCTGAGTAGCT
AGGATTACAGGCATGCGCCACCACGTCTGGCTAATTTTGTATTTTTAGTAGAGATGGGGTTTCTCCATGT
TGGTCAGGCTGGTCTCGAACTCCCGACCTCAGGTGATCCACCCGCCTCAGCCTCCCAAAGTGCTGGGATT
ACAGGCGTAGAGCCACCGATCCCGGCCTGTTTTTCAGTCTCTAATACACTGTTCCGCGTCCCTAGCATAG
TAGCTGTTTTCTGTAAATTCGGAGCGAAGTTGACTGCAAAACCCGCCGGGTTCACCGGCCTGGGCGGTGT
GGACTTCAAGCCCCAGGAGGCATTGCGGCCGGCACATCGGGAACTACGGCGTCTGAGAAGGGGGCCGGGC
CCTCCGGTCCTTTCCCTCCCAGAAGCCCGCGGGCGGCTCGGAACGCTGTTTCTATCATGGTGAGCAAGGG
CGAGGAGCTGTTCACCGGGGTGGTGCCCATCCTGGTCGAGCTGGACGGCGACGTAAACGGCCACAAGTTC
AGCGTGTCCGGCGAGGGCGAGGGCGATGCCACCTACGGCAAGCTGACCCTGAAGTTCATCTGCACCACCG
GCAAGCTGCCCGTGCCCTGGCCCACCCTCGTGACCACCCTGACCTACGGCGTGCAGTGCTTCAGCCGCTA
CCCCGACCACATGAAGCAGCACGACTTCTTCAAGTCCGCCATGCCCGAAGGCTACGTCCAGGAGCGCACC
ATCTTCTTCAAGGACGACGGCAACTACAAGACCCGCGCCGAGGTGAAGTTCGAGGGCGACACCCTGGTGA
ACCGCATCGAGCTGAAGGGCATCGACTTCAAGGAGGACGGCAACATCCTGGGGCACAAGCTGGAGTACAA
CTACAACAGCCACAACGTCTATATCATGGCCGACAAGCAGAAGAACGGCATCAAGGTGAACTTCAAGATC
CGCCACAACATCGAGGACGGCAGCGTGCAGCTCGCCGACCACTACCAGCAGAACACCCCCATCGGCGACG
GCCCCGTGCTGCTGCCCGACAACCACTACCTGAGCACCCAGTCCAAGCTGAGCAAAGACCCCAACGAGAA
GCGCGATCACATGGTCCTGCTGGAGTTCGTGACCGCCGCCGGGATCACTCTCGGCATGGACGAGCTGTAC
AAGAGCGGCAGAACCCAGATCCCCGCAGCGGGAGCAGGGACGGCGGGCCCCGCTTCCGGCCCGGGCGTCG
TGCGTGACCCAGCGGCGTCACAGCCGAGGAAGCGGCCCGGCCGGGAGGGCGGGGAGGGCGCGCGGCGATC
GGACACGATGGCGGGAGGAGGCGGGAGTAGCGACGGCAGCGGGCGGGCAGCTGGCAGGCGGGCGTCCCGC
AGTAGCGGGCGGGCCCGGCGGGGGCGCCACGAGCCGGGGCTGGGGGGCCCGGCGGAGCGCGGCGCGGGGG
AGGCACGGCTGGAAGAGGCAGTCAATCGCTGGGTGCTCAAGTTCTACTTCCACGAGGCGCTGCGGGCCTT
TCGGGGTAGCCGGTACGGGGACTTCAGACAGATCCGGGACATCATGCAGGGTGAGGGCCGGGCCGGGGGA
GGGGGGTTGGAGCGCCGGGGAAGGGGGTCCGGGGGACCGGGAGTCGGGACTGGGGGTCGCCCAGCCAACG
ATGTCTTCTCTCCCAGCTTTGCTTGTCAGGCCCTTGGGGAAGGAGCACACCGTGTCCCGATTGCTGCGGG
TTATGCAGTGTCTGTCGCGGATTGAAGAAGGGGAAAATTTAGGTATGGCTATTTTTGTGTTCTTCTCTGG
GCTTACTTGCGTAGGGTTTTGTTTTAAAACTTATATCTAGAACTGAAGGATTCCAGGTTAAAGTGCGATA
GTTTCCATCAGAGTGGTCTTTTTCATTCTACGATGGGTCTGTTTTCTGGCTCGACTGGCTCTAGTTTTCT
CCGGTTAAGGTTGTCTTGGCTGCTTTTCTGTGTTTTTTTTAAATCTTCTCCCACCTGTTAATTGCTCACC
CCAACTTTGCTCCTGTCTAAAGTGAGTTATGTTCATATGGACATCTTTTTTCCCCCATGGTAGAGAGTTT
TTCAGAGTGGAAGTACTCTGACATTTTTCCCCTCTGAATTTAACTTGAAAGCTATTTAGCTGTTGTCAGT
TTCTTGCCACTCGTATCTGAGGAGGATGGGTATATTCTGAATTTATCCCAATGGCGCGCCGAGCTTGGCG
TAATCATGGTCATAGCTGTTTCCTGTGTGAAATTGTTATCCGCTCACAATTCCACACAACATACGAGCCG
GAAGCATAAAGTGTAAAGCCTGGGGTGCCTAATGAGTGAGCTAACTCACATTAATTGCGTTGCGCTCACT
GCCCGCTTTCCAGTCGGGAAACCTGTCGTGCCAGCTGCATTAATGAATCGGCCAACGCGCGGGGAGAGGC
GGTTTGCGTATTGGGCGCTCTTCCGCTTCCTCGCTCACTGACTCGCTGCGCTCGGTCGTTCGGCTGCGGC
GAGCGGTATCAGCTCACTCAAAGGCGGTAATACGGTTATCCACAGAATCAGGGGATAACGCAGGAAAGAA
CATGTGAGCAAAAGGCCAGCAAAAGGCCAGGAACCGTAAAAAGGCCGCGTTGCTGGCGTTTTTCCATAGG
CTCCGCCCCCCTGACGAGCATCACAAAAATCGACGCTCAAGTCAGAGGTGGCGAAACCCGACAGGACTAT
AAAGATACCAGGCGTTTCCCCCTGGAAGCTCCCTCGTGCGCTCTCCTGTTCCGACCCTGCCGCTTACCGG
ATACCTGTCCGCCTTTCTCCCTTCGGGAAGCGTGGCGCTTTCTCATAGCTCACGCTGTAGGTATCTCAGT
TCGGTGTAGGTCGTTCGCTCCAAGCTGGGCTGTGTGCACGAACCCCCCGTTCAGCCCGACCGCTGCGCCT
TATCCGGTAACTATCGTCTTGAGTCCAACCCGGTAAGACACGACTTATCGCCACTGGCAGCAGCCACTGG
TAACAGGATTAGCAGAGCGAGGTATGTAGGCGGTGCTACAGAGTTCTTGAAGTGGTGGCCTAACTACGGC
TACACTAGAAGAACAGTATTTGGTATCTGCGCTCTGCTGAAGCCAGTTACCTTCGGAAAAAGAGTTGGTA
GCTCTTGATCCGGCAAACAAACCACCGCTGGTAGCGGTGGTTTTTTTGTTTGCAAGCAGCAGATTACGCG
CAGAAAAAAAGGATCTCAAGAAGATCCTTTGATCTTTTCTACGGGGTCTGACGCTCAGTGGAACGAAAAC
TCACGTTAAGGGATTTTGGTCATGAGATTATCAAAAAGGATCTTCACCTAGATCCTTTTAAATTAAAAAT
GAAGTTTTAAATCAATCTAAAGTATATATGAGTAAACTTGGTCTGACAGTTACCAATGCTTAATCAGTGA
GGCACCTATCTCAGCGATCTGTCTATTTCGTTCATCCATAGTTGCCTGACTCCCCGTCGTGTAGATAACT
ACGATACGGGAGGGCTTACCATCTGGCCCCAGTGCTGCAATGATACCGCGAGACCCACGCTCACCGGCTC
CAGATTTATCAGCAATAAACCAGCCAGCCGGAAGGGCCGAGCGCAGAAGTGGTCCTGCAACTTTATCCGC
CTCCATCCAGTCTATTAATTGTTGCCGGGAAGCTAGAGTAAGTAGTTCGCCAGTTAATAGTTTGCGCAAC
GTTGTTGCCATTGCTACAGGCATCGTGGTGTCACGCTCGTCGTTTGGTATGGCTTCATTCAGCTCCGGTT
CCCAACGATCAAGGCGAGTTACATGATCCCCCATGTTGTGCAAAAAAGCGGTTAGCTCCTTCGGTCCTCC
GATCGTTGTCAGAAGTAAGTTGGCCGCAGTGTTATCACTCATGGTTATGGCAGCACTGCATAATTCTCTT
ACTGTCATGCCATCCGTAAGATGCTTTTCTGTGACTGGTGAGTACTCAACCAAGTCATTCTGAGAATAGT
GTATGCGGCGACCGAGTTGCTCTTGCCCGGCGTCAATACGGGATAATACCGCGCCACATAGCAGAACTTT
AAAAGTGCTCATCATTGGAAAACGTTCTTCGGGGCGAAAACTCTCAAGGATCTTACCGCTGTTGAGATCC
AGTTCGATGTAACCCACTCGTGCACCCAACTGATCTTCAGCATCTTTTACTTTCACCAGCGTTTCTGGGT
GAGCAAAAACAGGAAGGCAAAATGCCGCAAAAAAGGGAATAAGGGCGACACGGAAATGTTGAATACTCAT
ACTCTTCCTTTTTCAATATTATTGAAGCATTTATCAGGGTTATTGTCTCATGAGCGGATACATATTTGAA
TGTATTTAGAAAAATAAACAAATAGGGGTTCCGCGCACATTTCCCCGAAAAGTGCCACCTGACGTCTAAG
AAACCATTATTATCATGACATTAACCTATAAAAATAGGCGTATCACGAGGCCCTTTCGTCTCGCGCGTTT
CGGTGATGACGGTGAAAACCTCTGACACATGCAGCTCCCGGAGACGGTCACAGCTTGTCTGTAAGCGGAT
GCCGGGAGCAGACAAGCCCGTCAGGGCGCGTCAGCGGGTGTTGGCGGGTGTCGGGGCTGGCTTAACTATG
CGGCATCAGAGCAGATTGTACTGAGAGTGCACCATATGCGGTGTGAAATACCGCACAGATGCGTAAGGAG
AAAATACCGCATCAGGCGCCATTCGCCATTCAGGCTGCGCAACTGTTGGGAAGGGCGATCGGTGCGGGCC
TCTTCGCTATTACGCC
Features (pLannotate 1.2.2; 15 found; start..end, strand, type, name):
    558..584     -  promoter       Act1 promoter (fragment): rice actin promoter
    580..849     +  CDS            GVQW1 (fragment): GVQW1_HUMAN - Also known as TIGD1L2. Experimental evidence at transcript level: Swiss-Prot protein existence level 2. From Homo sapiens (Human).
   1107..1823    +  CDS            mEGFP: mEGFP is a basic (constitutively fluorescent) green fluorescent protein published in 2002, derived from Aequorea victoria. It has moderate acid sensitivity.
   1845..2219    +  CDS            TERF2 (fragment): TERF2_HUMAN - Also known as TRBF2, TRF2. Experimental evidence at protein level: Swiss-Prot protein existence level 1. Binds the telomeric double-stranded 5'-TTAGGG-3' repeat and plays a central role in telomere maintenance and protection against end-to-end fusion of chromosomes. In addition to its telomeric DNA- binding role, required to recruit a number of factors and enzymes required for telomere protection, including the shelterin complex, TERF2IP/RAP1 and DCLRE1B/Apollo. Component of the shelterin complex (telosome) that is involved in the regulation of telomere length and protection. She
   2326..2421    +  CDS            TERF2 (fragment): TERF2_CHICK - Also known as TRF2. Experimental evidence at protein level: Swiss-Prot protein existence level 1. Binds the telomeric double-stranded 5'-TTAGGG-3' repeat and plays a central role in telomere maintenance and protection against end-to-end fusion of chromosomes. Component of the shelterin complex (telosome) that is involved in the regulation of telomere length and protection. Shelterin associates with arrays of double-stranded 5'- TTAGGG-3' repeats added by telomerase and protects chromosome ends; without its protective activity, telomeres are no longer hidden from the DNA damage su
   2903..2919    -  protein_bind   lac operator: The lac repressor binds to the lac operator to inhibit transcription in E. coli. This inhibition can be relieved by adding lactose or isopropyl-β-D-thiogalactopyranoside (IPTG). lac repressor encoded by lacI
   2927..2957    -  promoter       lac promoter: promoter for the E. coli lac operon
   2972..2993    -  protein_bind   CAP binding site: CAP binding activates transcription in the presence of cAMP. E. coli catabolite activator protein
   3006..3098    -  CDS            lacI (fragment): lac repressor; lacI; The lac repressor binds to the lac operator to inhibit transcription in E. coli. This inhibition can be relieved by adding lactose or isopropyl-β-D-thiogalactopyranoside (IPTG).
   3281..3869    -  rep_origin     ori: high-copy-number ColE1/pMB1/pBR322/pUC origin of replication
   4040..4900    -  CDS            AmpR: β-lactamase; bla; confers resistance to ampicillin, carbenicillin, and related antibiotics
   4901..5005    -  promoter       AmpR promoter: bla
   5100..5135    +  CDS            rop (fragment): Rop protein, which maintains plasmids at low copy number; rop
   5237..5336    +  misc_feature   bom (fragment): basis of mobility region from pBR322
   5342..93      -  CDS            lacZα (fragment) (across the origin): LacZα fragment of β-galactosidase; lacZ fragment
