[The description below was written by a language model from this plasmid's Addgene catalogue record and pLannotate feature annotations shown in this document.]
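Description:
AICSDP-77:TERF2-mEGFP is a CRISPR/Cas9 homology-directed repair donor template built in the pUC57 cloning backbone, designed to place a monomeric EGFP tag at the N-terminus of the endogenous human TERF2 (TRF2) protein. It is propagated in E. coli as a high-copy plasmid using the ColE1/pUC-type origin and is selected with ampicillin through the β-lactamase gene and its native promoter. The remaining backbone annotations (lac promoter and operator, CAP site, and fragments of lacZα, lacI, rop and bom) are pUC-family remnants with no role in the editing function.

The roughly 2.7 kb insert consists of an mEGFP coding sequence followed by a short six-residue linker, flanked by genomic homology arms from the TERF2 locus. In the feature table, mEGFP sits immediately upstream of sequence matching the start of the TERF2 coding region, consistent with an in-frame N-terminal fusion. The second TERF2 match further downstream presumably reflects later exon sequence within the 3′ arm. The small rice actin promoter and GVQW1 hits upstream are fragmentary matches within the 5′ arm, probably incidental similarities in human genomic sequence rather than designed parts. No mammalian promoter is annotated, since the tagged protein is meant to be expressed from the native locus after integration. The arms carry point mutations that disrupt the crRNA binding sites used, preventing re-cutting of the edited allele, and include homozygous SNPs specific to the WTC-11 line.

The plasmid has been used with locus-specific Cas9 reagents to tag TERF2, a shelterin component that binds telomeric repeats, in WTC-11 human induced pluripotent stem cells. The depositor notes that fluorescence intensity can vary among edited cells, so sorting, subcloning and PCR-based screening are advised to identify precisely edited clones.
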