Addgene plasmid #168798: AICSDP-77:TERF2-mEGFP
Purpose: Homology arms and mEGFP-linker sequence for N-terminus tagging of human TERF2.
Depositing lab: Allen Institute for Cell Science. Depositing organization: Allen Institute.
Backbone
  Vector backbone: pUC57
  Vector type: Mammalian Expression, CRISPR ; Donor Template
Growth in bacteria
  Bacterial resistance: Ampicillin, 100 μg/mL
  Growth temperature: 37°C
  Growth strain: DH5alpha
  Copy number: High Copy
Gene/Insert
  Gene/Insert name: TERF2
  Species: H. sapiens (human)
  Insert size (bp): 2735
  Mutation: homology arms contain point mutations to disrupt crRNA binding sites used, and WTC-11 specific homozygous SNP(s)
  Entrez Gene: TERF2 (a.k.a. TRBF2, TRF2)
  Tag / fusion protein: mEGFP-linker (N terminal on insert)
  Cloning method: Unknown
  Sequencing primers: 5′ Unknown
Terms and licenses: Academic/Nonprofit Terms; Industry Terms
Depositor comments: This plasmid has been used with locus-specific CRISPR/Cas9 to add a mEGFP tag to the N-terminus of human TERF2 in WTC-11 human induced pluripotent stem cells by the Allen Institute for Cell Science. Linker (AA) sequence: SGRTIP. After protein tagging using this donor template plasmid and CRISPR/Cas9 reagents, transfected cells may exhibit varying intensity levels of fluorescence, likely due to editing precision. To obtain cells of uniform intensity levels, see our protocol for fluorescence-assisted cell sorting and subcloning of transfected cells (https://www.allencell.org/instructional-videos-and-tutorials-for-cell-methods.html) Further, we recommend PCR-based assays for identifying precisely edited clones as previously described (https://www.molbiolcell.org/doi/abs/10.1091/mbc.e17-03-0209) For more information on the entire plasmid collection, please see https://www.addgene.org/allen-institute-cell-science/.
How to cite: AICSDP-77:TERF2-mEGFP was a gift from Allen Institute for Cell Science (Addgene plasmid # 168798 ; http://n2t.net/addgene:168798 ; RRID:Addgene_168798)
