>Addgene plasmid #168798 | AICSDP-77:TERF2-mEGFP | depositor partial sequence | sequence record 327171 | TERF2 Homology Arms and linker-mEGFP
AACTGGATCTTTGCAGGTTCCAGACTAGTGGGGCTGGTAGGACAATCTTTGAAGCTAGACCAGTTACTGG
GCCTCTCAGGAAGAGGCACCCACAACCACCATCCTGAACTAAGGTCTGAGCTGGAGGTTCTCCATTTGGT
CAAGTGCCAGTTGGTGAATTCCAAGAGTATCAGAGATATCTGAAAGTGACTCAGACCCTCTATGGGACTA
TGGGTGGTCCTTTTGCTTATTTTTCTAATTGTTCTACAACAAAATGTGTTATTTTTGTGATTACAAAGAG
TATATGTCTAGCGGCTGGGTTGCCAGGTGCATTCTATTTATTGGTATCACACTGGTCTTTGCTTTATAAT
TACAGTATTTGTTAAAATACAAATTTGTTTAAAGACTTTCCTCTGTGTATGCTCTCTTCCACAATTTTCA
AAGTGTTTAATAAGGTGCACATATTTGGTTTTCTTTTTTTTCTTTTCTTTTTTTTGAGACGGAGTTTCGC
TCTTGTTGCCCAGACTGGAGTGCAATGGCGCGATCTCGGCTCACCGCAACCTCCGCCTCGCGGGTTCAAG
CGAGTCTCCTGCCTCAGCCTCCTGAGTAGCTAGGATTACAGGCATGCGCCACCACGTCTGGCTAATTTTG
TATTTTTAGTAGAGATGGGGTTTCTCCATGTTGGTCAGGCTGGTCTCGAACTCCCGACCTCAGGTGATCC
ACCCGCCTCAGCCTCCCAAAGTGCTGGGATTACAGGCGTAGAGCCACCGATCCCGGCCTGTTTTTCAGTC
TCTAATACACTGTTCCGCGTCCCTAGCATAGTAGCTGTTTTCTGTAAATTCGGAGCGAAGTTGACTGCAA
AACCCGCCGGGTTCACCGGCCTGGGCGGTGTGGACTTCAAGCCCCAGGAGGCATTGCGGCCGGCACATCG
GGAACTACGGCGTCTGAGAAGGGGGCCGGGCCCTCCGGTCCTTTCCCTCCCAGAAGCCCGCGGGCGGCTC
GGAACGCTGTTTCTATCATGGTGAGCAAGGGCGAGGAGCTGTTCACCGGGGTGGTGCCCATCCTGGTCGA
GCTGGACGGCGACGTAAACGGCCACAAGTTCAGCGTGTCCGGCGAGGGCGAGGGCGATGCCACCTACGGC
AAGCTGACCCTGAAGTTCATCTGCACCACCGGCAAGCTGCCCGTGCCCTGGCCCACCCTCGTGACCACCC
TGACCTACGGCGTGCAGTGCTTCAGCCGCTACCCCGACCACATGAAGCAGCACGACTTCTTCAAGTCCGC
CATGCCCGAAGGCTACGTCCAGGAGCGCACCATCTTCTTCAAGGACGACGGCAACTACAAGACCCGCGCC
GAGGTGAAGTTCGAGGGCGACACCCTGGTGAACCGCATCGAGCTGAAGGGCATCGACTTCAAGGAGGACG
GCAACATCCTGGGGCACAAGCTGGAGTACAACTACAACAGCCACAACGTCTATATCATGGCCGACAAGCA
GAAGAACGGCATCAAGGTGAACTTCAAGATCCGCCACAACATCGAGGACGGCAGCGTGCAGCTCGCCGAC
CACTACCAGCAGAACACCCCCATCGGCGACGGCCCCGTGCTGCTGCCCGACAACCACTACCTGAGCACCC
AGTCCAAGCTGAGCAAAGACCCCAACGAGAAGCGCGATCACATGGTCCTGCTGGAGTTCGTGACCGCCGC
CGGGATCACTCTCGGCATGGACGAGCTGTACAAGAGCGGCAGAACCCAGATCCCCGCAGCGGGAGCAGGG
ACGGCGGGCCCCGCTTCCGGCCCGGGCGTCGTGCGTGACCCAGCGGCGTCACAGCCGAGGAAGCGGCCCG
GCCGGGAGGGCGGGGAGGGCGCGCGGCGATCGGACACGATGGCGGGAGGAGGCGGGAGTAGCGACGGCAG
CGGGCGGGCAGCTGGCAGGCGGGCGTCCCGCAGTAGCGGGCGGGCCCGGCGGGGGCGCCACGAGCCGGGG
CTGGGGGGCCCGGCGGAGCGCGGCGCGGGGGAGGCACGGCTGGAAGAGGCAGTCAATCGCTGGGTGCTCA
AGTTCTACTTCCACGAGGCGCTGCGGGCCTTTCGGGGTAGCCGGTACGGGGACTTCAGACAGATCCGGGA
CATCATGCAGGGTGAGGGCCGGGCCGGGGGAGGGGGGTTGGAGCGCCGGGGAAGGGGGTCCGGGGGACCG
GGAGTCGGGACTGGGGGTCGCCCAGCCAACGATGTCTTCTCTCCCAGCTTTGCTTGTCAGGCCCTTGGGG
AAGGAGCACACCGTGTCCCGATTGCTGCGGGTTATGCAGTGTCTGTCGCGGATTGAAGAAGGGGAAAATT
TAGGTATGGCTATTTTTGTGTTCTTCTCTGGGCTTACTTGCGTAGGGTTTTGTTTTAAAACTTATATCTA
GAACTGAAGGATTCCAGGTTAAAGTGCGATAGTTTCCATCAGAGTGGTCTTTTTCATTCTACGATGGGTC
TGTTTTCTGGCTCGACTGGCTCTAGTTTTCTCCGGTTAAGGTTGTCTTGGCTGCTTTTCTGTGTTTTTTT
TAAATCTTCTCCCACCTGTTAATTGCTCACCCCAACTTTGCTCCTGTCTAAAGTGAGTTATGTTCATATG
GACATCTTTTTTCCCCCATGGTAGAGAGTTTTTCAGAGTGGAAGTACTCTGACATTTTTCCCCTCTGAAT
TTAACTTGAAAGCTATTTAGCTGTTGTCAGTTTCTTGCCACTCGTATCTGAGGAGGATGGGTATATTCTG
AATTT
